Addgene plasmid #106770: gh99
Purpose: expression of gRNA targeting MFNG
Depositing lab: Eric-Paul Bennett. Depositing organization: University of Copenhagen. Publication: A validated gRNA library for CRISPR/Cas9 targeting of the human glycosyltransferase genome. Narimatsu Y, Joshi HJ, Zhang Y, Gomes C, Chen YH, Lorenzetti F, Furukawa S, Schjoldager K, Hansen L, Clausen H, Bennett EP, Wandall HH. Glycobiology. 2018 Jan 5. pii: 4791732. doi: 10.1093/glycob/cwx101. PubMed 29315387.
Backbone
  Vector backbone: EPB104
  Backbone manufacturer: Eric-Paul Bennett (Addgene plasmid # 68369)
  Backbone size w/o insert (bp): 2376
  Vector type: Mammalian Expression
Growth in bacteria
  Bacterial resistance: Ampicillin, 100 μg/mL
  Growth temperature: 37°C
  Growth strain: DH5alpha
  Copy number: High Copy
Gene/Insert
  Gene/Insert name: MFNG
  gRNA/shRNA sequence: GCGCAAGCGGTGGAAAGCCC
  Species: H. sapiens (human)
  Entrez Gene: MFNG
  Cloning method: Restriction Enzyme; 5′ cloning site unknown (unknown if destroyed); 3′ cloning site unknown (unknown if destroyed)
  Sequencing primers: 5′ T7NP
Terms and licenses: Academic/Nonprofit Terms; Industry Terms: Not Available to Industry
How to cite: gh99 was a gift from Eric-Paul Bennett (Addgene plasmid # 106770 ; http://n2t.net/addgene:106770 ; RRID:Addgene_106770)
