[The description below was written by a language model from this plasmid's Addgene catalogue record and pLannotate feature annotations shown in this document.]
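Description:
gh99 is a small mammalian guide RNA expression plasmid built on the EPB104 backbone. It is one member of a validated gRNA collection covering the human glycosyltransferase genes, and it carries a guide directed against human MFNG. The sequenced record is about 2.7 kb. Its payload is a single RNA polymerase III transcription unit. A human U6 snRNA promoter sits immediately upstream of a short gap that is presumably occupied by the 20-nucleotide MFNG-targeting spacer. This is followed by the Streptococcus pyogenes Cas9 guide RNA scaffold. Transcription in mammalian cells therefore yields a complete single guide RNA that can direct SpCas9 to the MFNG locus. No Cas9 coding sequence, reporter or mammalian selection marker is annotated, so the nuclease must be supplied from a separate construct or a Cas9-expressing cell line.

Propagation in E. coli relies on a high-copy ColE1/pUC-type origin, with selection by ampicillin resistance from the β-lactamase gene under its own promoter. The other annotated features are short fragments of lacI, an RSF origin, an M13 origin and lacZα. These appear to be nonfunctional remnants of the parental cloning vector. A T7 promoter lies just upstream of the U6 cassette on the circular map, and it most likely serves as a sequencing primer site for checking the guide insert. The record states that the guide was inserted by restriction enzyme cloning but does not identify the sites used. The plasmid is intended for transient co-delivery with Cas9 to disrupt MFNG in human cells, for example in studies of glycosylation pathways.
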