Features (pLannotate 1.2.2; 10 found; start..end, strand, type, name):
      1..241     +  promoter       U6 promoter: RNA polymerase III promoter for human U6 snRNA
    270..345     +  misc_RNA       gRNA scaffold: guide RNA scaffold for the Streptococcus pyogenes CRISPR/Cas9 system
    392..439     -  CDS            lacI (fragment): lac repressor; lacI; The lac repressor binds to the lac operator to inhibit transcription in E. coli. This inhibition can be relieved by adding lactose or isopropyl-β-D-thiogalactopyranoside (IPTG).
    476..516     -  rep_origin     RSF ori (fragment): Plasmids containing the RSF 1030 origin of replication can be propagated in E. coli cells that contain additional plasmids with compatible origins.
    594..1182    -  rep_origin     ori: high-copy-number ColE1/pMB1/pBR322/pUC origin of replication
   1353..2213    -  CDS            AmpR: β-lactamase; bla; confers resistance to ampicillin, carbenicillin, and related antibiotics
   2214..2318    -  promoter       AmpR promoter: bla
   2344..2475    -  rep_origin     M13 ori (fragment): M13 bacteriophage origin of replication; arrow indicates direction of (+) strand synthesis
   2496..2652    -  CDS            lacZα (fragment): LacZα fragment of β-galactosidase; lacZ fragment
   2661..2679    +  promoter       T7 promoter: promoter for bacteriophage T7 RNA polymerase
>Addgene plasmid #106770 | gh99 | addgene full sequence | sequence record 243067 | Addgene NGS Result
GAGGGCCTATTTCCCATGATTCCTTCATATTTGCATATACGATACAAGGCTGTTAGAGAGATAATTGGAA
TTAATTTGACTGTAAACACAAAGATATTAGTACAAAATACGTGACGTAGAAAGTAATAATTTCTTGGGTA
GTTTGCAGTTTTAAAATTATGTTTTAAAATGGACTATCATATGCTTACCGTAACTTGAAAGTATTTCGAT
TTCTTGGCTTTATATATCTTGTGGAAAGGACGAAACACCGCGCAAGCGGTGGAAAGCCCGTTTTAGAGCT
AGAAATAGCAAGTTAAAATAAGGCTAGTCCGTTATCAACTTGAAAAAGTGGCACCGAGTCGGTGCTTTTT
TTGGTACCTGGAGCACAAGACTGGCCTCATGGGCCTTCCGCTCACTGCCCGCTTTCCAGTCGGGAAACCT
GTCGTGCCAGCTGCATTAACATGGTCATAGCTGTTTCCTTGCGTATTGGGCGCTCTCCGCTTCCTCGCTC
ACTGACTCGCTGCGCTCGGTCGTTCGGGTAAAGCCTGGGGTGCCTAATGAGCAAAAGGCCAGCAAAAGGC
CAGGAACCGTAAAAAGGCCGCGTTGCTGGCGTTTTTCCATAGGCTCCGCCCCCCTGACGAGCATCACAAA
AATCGACGCTCAAGTCAGAGGTGGCGAAACCCGACAGGACTATAAAGATACCAGGCGTTTCCCCCTGGAA
GCTCCCTCGTGCGCTCTCCTGTTCCGACCCTGCCGCTTACCGGATACCTGTCCGCCTTTCTCCCTTCGGG
AAGCGTGGCGCTTTCTCATAGCTCACGCTGTAGGTATCTCAGTTCGGTGTAGGTCGTTCGCTCCAAGCTG
GGCTGTGTGCACGAACCCCCCGTTCAGCCCGACCGCTGCGCCTTATCCGGTAACTATCGTCTTGAGTCCA
ACCCGGTAAGACACGACTTATCGCCACTGGCAGCAGCCACTGGTAACAGGATTAGCAGAGCGAGGTATGT
AGGCGGTGCTACAGAGTTCTTGAAGTGGTGGCCTAACTACGGCTACACTAGAAGAACAGTATTTGGTATC
TGCGCTCTGCTGAAGCCAGTTACCTTCGGAAAAAGAGTTGGTAGCTCTTGATCCGGCAAACAAACCACCG
CTGGTAGCGGTGGTTTTTTTGTTTGCAAGCAGCAGATTACGCGCAGAAAAAAAGGATCTCAAGAAGATCC
TTTGATCTTTTCTACGGGGTCTGACGCTCAGTGGAACGAAAACTCACGTTAAGGGATTTTGGTCATGAGA
TTATCAAAAAGGATCTTCACCTAGATCCTTTTAAATTAAAAATGAAGTTTTAAATCAATCTAAAGTATAT
ATGAGTAAACTTGGTCTGACAGTTACCAATGCTTAATCAGTGAGGCACCTATCTCAGCGATCTGTCTATT
TCGTTCATCCATAGTTGCCTGACTCCCCGTCGTGTAGATAACTACGATACGGGAGGGCTTACCATCTGGC
CCCAGTGCTGCAATGATACCGCGAGAACCACGCTCACCGGCTCCAGATTTATCAGCAATAAACCAGCCAG
CCGGAAGGGCCGAGCGCAGAAGTGGTCCTGCAACTTTATCCGCCTCCATCCAGTCTATTAATTGTTGCCG
GGAAGCTAGAGTAAGTAGTTCGCCAGTTAATAGTTTGCGCAACGTTGTTGCCATTGCTACAGGCATCGTG
GTGTCACGCTCGTCGTTTGGTATGGCTTCATTCAGCTCCGGTTCCCAACGATCAAGGCGAGTTACATGAT
CCCCCATGTTGTGCAAAAAAGCGGTTAGCTCCTTCGGTCCTCCGATCGTTGTCAGAAGTAAGTTGGCCGC
AGTGTTATCACTCATGGTTATGGCAGCACTGCATAATTCTCTTACTGTCATGCCATCCGTAAGATGCTTT
TCTGTGACTGGTGAGTACTCAACCAAGTCATTCTGAGAATAGTGTATGCGGCGACCGAGTTGCTCTTGCC
CGGCGTCAATACGGGATAATACCGCGCCACATAGCAGAACTTTAAAAGTGCTCATCATTGGAAAACGTTC
TTCGGGGCGAAAACTCTCAAGGATCTTACCGCTGTTGAGATCCAGTTCGATGTAACCCACTCGTGCACCC
AACTGATCTTCAGCATCTTTTACTTTCACCAGCGTTTCTGGGTGAGCAAAAACAGGAAGGCAAAATGCCG
CAAAAAAGGGAATAAGGGCGACACGGAAATGTTGAATACTCATACTCTTCCTTTTTCAATATTATTGAAG
CATTTATCAGGGTTATTGTCTCATGAGCGGATACATATTTGAATGTATTTAGAAAAATAAACAAATAGGG
GTTCCGCGCACATTTCCCCGAAAAGTGCCACCTAAATTGTAAGCGTTAATATTTTGTTAAAATTCGCGTT
AAATTTTTGTTAAATCAGCTCATTTTTTAACCAATAGGCCGAAATCGGCAAAATCCCTTATAAATCAAAA
GAATAGACCGAGATAGGGTTGAGTGGCCGCTACAGGGCGCTCCCATTCGCCATTCAGGCTGCGCAACTGT
TGGGAAGGGCGTTTCGGTGCGGGCCTCTTCGCTATTACGCCAGCTGGCGAAAGGGGGATGTGCTGCAAGG
CGATTAAGTTGGGTAACGCCAGGGTTTTCCCAGTCACGACGTTGTAAAACGACGGCCAGTGAGCGCGACG
TAATACGACTCACTATAGGGCGAATTGGCGGAAGGCCGTCAAGGCCACGTGTCTTGTCCAGAGCTCGATA
TCGAATTAATTC
